>Addgene plasmid #67098 | pCellFree_G03 WAVE 2 | addgene full sequence | sequence record 243807 | Addgene NGS Result
GACGTCTAATACGACTCACTATAGGGACATCTTAAGTTTATTTTATTTTATTTTATTTTATTTTATTTTA
TTTTATTTTATTTTATTTTATTTTATTTAACCATGACAGTAATGTATAAAGTCTGTAAAGACATTAAACA
CGTAAGTGAAACCATGGGCACCTCTGGTCACCACCATCACCACCATCACCACGGCACAAGCAAGGGCGAG
GAGCTGTTCACCGGGGTGGTGCCCATCCTGGTCGAGCTGGACGGCGACGTAAACGGCCACAAGTTCAGCG
TGTCCGGCGAGGGCGAGGGCGATGCCACCTACGGCAAGCTGACCCTGAAGTTCATCTGCACCACCGGCAA
GCTGCCCGTGCCCTGGCCCACCCTCGTGACCACCCTGACCTACGGCGTGCAGTGCTTCAGCCGCTACCCC
GACCACATGAAGCAGCACGACTTCTTCAAGTCCGCCATGCCCGAAGGCTACGTCCAGGAGCGCACCATCT
TCTTCAAGGACGACGGCAACTACAAGACCCGCGCCGAGGTGAAGTTCGAGGGCGACACCCTGGTGAACCG
CATCGAGCTGAAGGGCATCGACTTCAAGGAGGACGGCAACATCCTGGGGCACAAGCTGGAGTACAACTAC
AACAGCCACAACGTCTATATCATGGCCGACAAGCAGAAGAACGGCATCAAGGTGAACTTCAAGATCCGCC
ACAACATCGAGGACGGCAGCGTGCAGCTCGCCGACCACTACCAGCAGAACACCCCCATCGGCGACGGCCC
CGTGCTGCTGCCCGACAACCACTACCTGAGCACCCAGTCCGCCCTGAGCAAAGACCCCAACGAGAAGCGC
GATCACATGGTCCTGCTGGAGTTCGTGACCGCCGCCGGGATCACTCTCGGCATGGACGAGCTATACAAGC
TGGAGGTGCTCTTCCAGGGTCCGACAAGTTTGTACAAAAAAGCAGGCTTCATGCCGTTAGTAACGAGGAA
CATCGAGCCAAGGCACCTGTGCCGTCAGACGTTGCCTAGCGTTAGAAGCGAGCTGGAATGCGTGACCAAC
ATCACCCTGGCAAATGTCATCCGACAGCTGGGCAGTCTGAGTAAATATGCAGAGGACATTTTTGGAGAGC
TCTTTACTCAGGCAAATACCTTTGCCTCTCGGGTAAGCTCCCTTGCTGAGAGGGTCGACCGACTACAGGT
TAAAGTCACTCAGCTGGATCCCAAGGAAGAAGAAGTGTCACTGCAAGGAATCAACACCCGAAAAGCCTTC
AGAAGTTCCACCATTCAAGACCAGAAGCTTTTTGACAGAAACTCTCTCCCAGTGCCTGTCTTAGAAACAT
ACAATACCTGTGATACTCCTCCCCCTCTCAACAATCTTACCCCTTACAGGGACGATGGAAAAGAGGCACT
CAAATTCTACACAGACCCTTCATACTTCTTTGATCTTTGGAAGGAGAAGATGCTGCAGGACACCAAGGAT
ATCATGAAAGAGAAGAGAAAGCATAGGAAAGAAAAGAAAGATAATCCAAATCGAGGGAATGTAAACCCAC
GTAAAATCAAGACACGTAAGGAAGAGTGGGAGAAAATGAAGATGGGGCAAGAATTTGTGGAGTCCAAAGA
AAAGCTGGGGACTTCTGGGTATCCACCCACTTTGGTGTACCAGAATGGCAGCATTGGCTGTGTTGAAAAC
GTGGATGCAAGTAGCTATCCGCCACCACCACAGTCAGACTCTGCTTCTTCACCTTCTCCTTCCTTCTCCG
AGGACAACTTGCCTCCTCCACCAGCAGAATTCAGTTACCCAGTGGACAACCAAAGAGGATCTGGTTTGGC
TGGACCCAAAAGATCCAGTGTGGTCAGCCCAAGCCATCCACCACCAGCTCCTCCTCTAGGCTCTCCACCA
GGCCCTAAACCCGGGTTTGCTCCACCACCTCCCTTGTCCCAGCCAACAGGAGGAGCACCTCCTCCTCCCC
CTCCTCCTCCTCCTCCGGGGCCCCCTCCTCCCCCTTTCACTGGTGCAGATGGCCAGCCTGCTATACCACC
ACCGCTTTCTGATACCACCAAGCCCAAGTCCTCCTTGCCTGCCGTGAGCGATGCCCGTAGCGACCTGCTT
TCAGCCATCCGTCAAGGTTTTCAGCTGCGCAGGGTTGAGGAGCAGCGGGAACAAGAGAAGCGGGATGTTG
TGGGCAATGACGTGGCCACCATCTTGTCTCGTCGCATTGCTGTTGAGTACAGTGACTCAGAAGATGACTC
CTCTGAATTTGATGAGGACGACTGGTCCGATAACCCAGCTTTCTTGTACAAAGTGGTGTAAGCGGCCGCC
CTCCTCCTCCTTTCTTGTTCCTTTCACGTCGCCTTCTCGGTTGTAGCTGGCAGACGACGAGTCTTACTTT
TACGTGTACTTCTCTATAGATGATGTATGATCTCTCTGCATGCGTGTTCGTGCATGTGTCCGTGTGTTGG
GTACGCGTGGTACCCTGCAGGAAGGAAGCTGAGTTGGCTGCTGCCACCGCTGAGCAATAACTAGTAATTA
CTAGCATAACCCCTTGGGGCCTCTAAACGGGTCTTGAGGGGGTTTTTTGCTGAAAGGAGGACAGCTGATG
ATTGTCATGCTTGCCATCTGTTTTCTTGCAAGGTCAGAGGAATTCGTAATCATGGTCATAGCTGTTTCCT
GTGTGAAATTGTTATCCGCTCACAATTCCACACAACATACGAGCCGGAAGCATAAAGTGTAAAGCCTGGG
GTGCCTAATGAGTGAGCTAACTCACATTAATTGCGTTGCGCTCACTGCCCGCTTTCCAGTCGGGAAACCT
GTCGTGCCAGCTGCATTAATGAATCGGCCAACGCGCGGGGAGAGGCGGTTTGCGTATTGGGCGCTCTTCC
GCTTCCTCGCTCACTGACTCGCTGCGCTCGGTCGTTCGGCTGCGGCGAGCGGTATCAGCTCACTCAAAGG
CGGTAATACGGTTATCCACAGAATCAGGGGATAACGCAGGAAAGAACATGTGAGCAAAAGGCCAGCAAAA
GGCCAGGAACCGTAAAAAGGCCGCGTTGCTGGCGTTTTTCCATAGGCTCCGCCCCCCTGACGAGCATCAC
AAAAATCGACGCTCAAGTCAGAGGTGGCGAAACCCGACAGGACTATAAAGATACCAGGCGTTTCCCCCTG
GAAGCTCCCTCGTGCGCTCTCCTGTTCCGACCCTGCCGCTTACCGGATACCTGTCCGCCTTTCTCCCTTC
GGGAAGCGTGGCGCTTTCTCATAGCTCACGCTGTAGGTATCTCAGTTCGGTGTAGGTCGTTCGCTCCAAG
CTGGGCTGTGTGCACGAACCCCCCGTTCAGCCCGACCGCTGCGCCTTATCCGGTAACTATCGTCTTGAGT
CCAACCCGGTAAGACACGACTTATCGCCACTGGCAGCAGCCACTGGTAACAGGATTAGCAGAGCGAGGTA
TGTAGGCGGTGCTACAGAGTTCTTGAAGTGGTGGCCTAACTACGGCTACACTAGAAGAACAGTATTTGGT
ATCTGCGCTCTGCTGAAGCCAGTTACCTTCGGAAAAAGAGTTGGTAGCTCTTGATCCGGCAAACAAACCA
CCGCTGGTAGCGGTGGTTTTTTTGTTTGCAAGCAGCAGATTACGCGCAGAAAAAAAGGATCTCAAGAGGA
TCCTTTGATCTTTTCTACGGGGTCTGACGCTCAGTGGAACGAAAACTCACGTTAAGGGATTTTGGTCATG
AGATTATCAAAAAGGATCTTCACCTAGATCCTTTTAAATTAAAAATGAAGTTTTAAATCAATCTAAAGTA
TATATGAGTAAACTTGGTCTGACAGTTACCAATGCTTAATCAGTGAGGCACCTATCTCAGCGATCTGTCT
AGTTCGTTCATCCATAGTTGCCTGACTCCCCGTCGTGTAGATAACTACGATACGGGAGGGCTTACCATCT
GGCCCCAGTGCTGCAATGATACCGCGAGACCCACGCTCACCGGCTCCAGATTTATCAGCAATAAACCAGC
CAGCCGGAAGGGCCGAGCGCAGAAGTGGTCCTGCAACTTTATCCGCCTCCATCCAGTCTATTAATTGTTG
CCGGGAAGCTAGAGTAAGTAGTTCGCCAGTTAATAGTTTGCGCAACGTTGTTGCCATTGCTACAGGCATC
GTGGTGTCACGCTCGTCGTTTGGTATGGCTTCATTCAGCTCCGGTTCCCAACGATCAAGGCGAGTTACAT
GATCCCCCATGTTGTGCAAAAAAGCGGTTAGCTCCTTCGGTCCTCCGATCGTTGTCAGAAGTAAGTTGGC
CGCAGTGTTATCACTCATGGTTATGGCAGCACTGCATAATTCTCTTACTGTCATGCCATCCGTAAGATGC
TTTTCTGTGACTGGTGAGTACTCAACCAAGTCATTCTGAGAATAGTGTATGCGGCGACCGAGTTGCTCTT
GCCCGGCGTCAATACGGGATAATACCGCGCCACATAGCAGAACTTTAAAAGTGCTCATCATTGGAAAACG
TTCTTCGGGGCGAAAACTCTCAAGGATCTTACCGCTGTTGAGATCCAGTTCGATGTAACCCACTCGTGCA
CCCAACTGATCTTCAGCATCTTTTACTTTCACCAGCGTTTCTGGGTGAGCAAAAACAGGAAGGCAAAATG
CCGCAAAAAAGGGAATAAGGGCGACACGGAAATGTTGAATACTCATACTCTTCCTTTTTCAATATTATTG
AAGCATTTATCAGGGTTATTGTCTCATGAGCGGATACATATTTGAATGTATTTAGAAAAATAAACAAATA
GGGGTTCCGCGCACATTTCCCCGAAAAGTGCCACCT
Features (pLannotate 1.2.2; 14 found; start..end, strand, type, name):
      7..25      +  promoter       T7 promoter: promoter for bacteriophage T7 RNA polymerase
    199..909     +  CDS            EGFP: EGFP is a basic (constitutively fluorescent) green fluorescent protein published in 1996, derived from Aequorea victoria. It is reported to be a rapidly-maturing weak dimer with moderate acid sensitivity.
    934..958     +  protein_bind   attB1: mutant version of attB; recombination site for the Gateway® BP reaction BP Clonase™
    961..2271    +  CDS            WASF2 (fragment): WASF2_HUMAN - Also known as WAVE2 From Homo sapiens (Human).
   2273..2297    -  protein_bind   attB2: mutant version of attB; recombination site for the Gateway® BP reaction BP Clonase™
   2472..2503    +  CDS            SET1 (fragment): solubility-enhancement tag derived from T7 phage gene 10B
   2521..2567    +  terminator     T7 terminator: transcription terminator for bacteriophage T7 RNA polymerase
   2669..2685    -  protein_bind   lac operator: The lac repressor binds to the lac operator to inhibit transcription in E. coli. This inhibition can be relieved by adding lactose or isopropyl-β-D-thiogalactopyranoside (IPTG). lac repressor encoded by lacI
   2693..2723    -  promoter       lac promoter: promoter for the E. coli lac operon
   2738..2759    -  protein_bind   CAP binding site: CAP binding activates transcription in the presence of cAMP. E. coli catabolite activator protein
   2772..2864    -  CDS            lacI (fragment): lac repressor; lacI; The lac repressor binds to the lac operator to inhibit transcription in E. coli. This inhibition can be relieved by adding lactose or isopropyl-β-D-thiogalactopyranoside (IPTG).
   3047..3635    -  rep_origin     ori: high-copy-number ColE1/pMB1/pBR322/pUC origin of replication
   3806..4666    -  CDS            AmpR: β-lactamase; bla; confers resistance to ampicillin, carbenicillin, and related antibiotics
   4667..4771    -  promoter       AmpR promoter: bla
