[The description below was written by a language model from this plasmid's Addgene catalogue record and pLannotate feature annotations shown in this document.]
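Description:
pCellFree_G03 WAVE 2 is a 4.8 kb Gateway expression clone built on the pCellFree_G03 backbone, a vector designed for in vitro (cell-free) transcription and translation rather than expression in living cells. It is propagated in E. coli as a high-copy plasmid through a ColE1/pUC-type origin and selected with ampicillin via the β-lactamase gene under its own bla promoter. Remnants of the lac region (lac promoter, operator, CAP binding site and a short lacI fragment) lie on the opposite strand downstream of the expression cassette and appear to be backbone leftovers rather than functional regulators of the insert.

The payload is driven by a T7 promoter and closed by a T7 terminator, so transcription depends on supplied T7 RNA polymerase. The open reading frame begins with backbone-encoded N-terminal tags. The catalogue entry lists a His tag and EGFP, although only EGFP is annotated in the feature table. It continues through an attB1 site into the human WASF2 (WAVE2, Wiskott-Aldrich syndrome protein family member 2) coding sequence, which is flanked on its 3' side by attB2. The att sites reflect insertion of the gene by Gateway recombination. The depositor notes that the WAVE2 sequence carries an in-frame deletion from A320 to P381 relative to isoform 1, consistent with the annotation of the insert as a fragment, and states that this is not expected to impair plasmid function. A short match to a T7 gene 10-derived sequence sits just upstream of the terminator.

The EGFP fusion gives a fluorescent readout of the translated product. The plasmid was deposited as a standard template for benchmarking and comparing the performance of cell-free protein expression systems.
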