Addgene plasmid #67098: pCellFree_G03 WAVE 2
Purpose: Standard for cell-free expression benchmarking.
Depositing lab: Kirill Alexandrov. Depositing organization: University of Queensland. Publication: Performance benchmarking of four cell-free protein expression systems. Gagoski D, Polinkovsky ME, Mureev S, Kunert A, Johnston W, Gambin Y, Alexandrov K. Biotechnol Bioeng. 2015 Aug 24. doi: 10.1002/bit.25814. PubMed 26301602.
Backbone
  Vector backbone: pCellFree_G03
  Vector type: Cell-free expression
Growth in bacteria
  Bacterial resistance: Ampicillin, 100 μg/mL
  Growth temperature: 37°C
  Growth strain: DH5alpha
  Copy number: High Copy
Gene/Insert
  Gene/Insert name: WAVE 2 (alt name: Wiskott-Aldrich syndrome protein family member 2)
  Species: H. sapiens (human)
  Entrez Gene: WASF2 (a.k.a. IMD2, SCAR2, WASF4, WAVE2, dJ393P12.2)
  Promoter: T7
  Tag / fusion protein: His (N terminal on backbone); EGFP (N terminal on backbone)
  Cloning method: Gateway Cloning
  Sequencing primers: 5′ EGFP-C; 3′ T7 terminal
Terms and licenses: Academic/Nonprofit Terms; Industry Terms: Not Available to Industry
Depositor comments: WAVE 2 (WASF2) is deleted in-frame from A320 to P381 relative to NM_006990.5 (iso1) This mutation is not expected to hinder plasmid function.
How to cite: pCellFree_G03 WAVE 2 was a gift from Kirill Alexandrov (Addgene plasmid # 67098 ; http://n2t.net/addgene:67098 ; RRID:Addgene_67098)
