>Addgene plasmid #67098 | pCellFree_G03 WAVE 2 | addgene partial sequence | sequence record 120823 | EGFP-N 5'-CGTCGCCGTCCAGCTCGACCAG-3'
TCTCGCCCTTGCTTGTGCCGTGGTGATGGTGGTGATGGTGGTGACCAGAGGTGCCCATGGTTTCACTTAC
GTGTTTAATGTCTTTACAGACTTTATACATTACTGTCATGGTTAAATAAAATAAAATAAAATAAAATAAA
ATAAAATAAAATAAAATAAAATAAAATAAAATAAACTTAAGATGTCCCTATAGTGAGTCGTATTAGACGT
CAGGTGGCACTTTTCGGGGAAATGTGCGCGGAACCCCTATTTGTTTATTTTTCTAAATACATTCAAATAT
GTATCCGCTCATGAGACAATAACCCTGATAAATGCTTCAATAATATTGAAAAAGGAAGAGTATGAGTATT
CAACATTTCCGTGTCGCCCTTATTCCCTTTTTTGCGGCATTTTGCCTTCCTGTTTTTGCTCACCCAGAAA
CGCTGGTGAAAGTAAAAGATGCTGAAGATCAGTTGGGTGCACGAGTGGGTTACATCGAACTGGATCTCAA
CAGCGGTAAGATCCTTGAGAGTTTTCGCCCCGAAGAACGTTTTCCAATGATGAGCACTTTTAAAGTTCTG
CTATGTGGCGCGGTATTATCCCGTATTGACGCCGGGCAAGAGCAACTCGGTCGCCGCATACACTATTCTC
AGAATGACTTGGTTGAGTACTCACCAGTCACAGAAAAGCATCTTACGGATGGCATGACAGTAAGAGAATT
ATGCAGTGCTGCCATAACCATGAGTGATAACACTGCGGCCAACTTACTTCTGACAACGATCGGAGGACCG
AAGGAGCTAACCGCTTTTTTGCACAACATGGGGGATCATGTAACTCGCCTTGATCGTTGGGAACCGGAGC
TGAATGAAGCCATACCAAACGACGAGCGTGACACCACGATGCCTGTAGCAATGGCAACAACGTTGCGCAA
ACTATTAACTGGCGAACTACTTACTCTAGCTTCCCGGCAACAATTAATAGACTGGATGGA
