>Addgene plasmid #67098 | pCellFree_G03 WAVE 2 | addgene partial sequence | sequence record 120824 | T7term 5'-GCTAGTTATTGCTCAGCGG-3'
GGTACCACGCGTACCCAACACACGGACACATGCACGAACACGCATGCAGAGAGATCATACATCATCTATA
GAGAAGTACACGTAAAAGTAAGACTCGTCGTCTGCCAGCTACAACCGAGAAGGCGACGTGAAAGGAACAA
GAAAGGAGGAGGAGGGCGGCCGCTTACACCACTTTGTACAAGAAAGCTGGGTTATCGGACCAGTCGTCCT
CATCAAATTCAGAGGAGTCATCTTCTGAGTCACTGTACTCAACAGCAATGCGACGAGACAAGATGGTGGC
CACGTCATTGCCCACAACATCCCGCTTCTCTTGTTCCCGCTGCTCCTCAACCCTGCGCAGCTGAAAACCT
TGACGGATGGCTGAAAGCAGGTCGCTACGGGCATCGCTCACGGCAGGCAAGGAGGACTTGGGCTTGGTGG
TATCAGAAAGCGGTGGTGGTATAGCAGGCTGGCCATCTGCACCAGTGAAAGGGGGAGGAGGGGGCCCCGG
AGGAGGAGGAGGAGGGGGAGGAGGAGGTGCTCCTCCTGTTGGCTGGGACAAGGGAGGTGGTGGAGCAAAC
CCGGGTTTAGGGCCTGGTGGAGAGCCTAGAGGAGGAGCTGGTGGTGGATGGCTTGGGCTG
